Addgene plasmid #107411: pMB1-spect-PthrC3_8-eGFP
Purpose: This plasmid contain promoter PthrC3_8, which is used for study about Short, Auto-inducible Promoters for Well-Controlled Protein Expression in Escherichia coli.
Depositing lab: Kang Zhou. Depositing organization: National University of Singapore. Publication: Short, auto-inducible promoters for well-controlled protein expression in Escherichia coli. Anilionyte O, Liang H, Ma X, Yang L, Zhou K. Appl Microbiol Biotechnol. 2018 Aug;102(16):7007-7015. doi: 10.1007/s00253-018-9141-z. Epub 2018 Jun 8. PubMed 29948110.
Backbone
  Vector backbone: pMB1-spect-PthrC3_8
  Backbone size w/o insert (bp): 711
  Total vector size (bp): 3289
  Vector type: Bacterial Expression
Growth in bacteria
  Bacterial resistance: Spectinomycin, 50 μg/mL
  Growth temperature: 37°C
  Growth strain: DH5alpha
  Growth instructions: Use strain BL21(DE3) for expression.
  Copy number: High Copy
Gene/Insert
  Gene/Insert name: eGFP
  GenBank ID: KY014123.1
  Promoter: PthrC3_8
  Cloning method: Ligation Independent Cloning
  Sequencing primers: 5′ AGCTTTTCATTCTGACTGCA; 3′ GGTTGTTACCTCGTTACCTT
Terms and licenses: Academic/Nonprofit Terms; Industry Terms: Not Available to Industry
How to cite: pMB1-spect-PthrC3_8-eGFP was a gift from Kang Zhou (Addgene plasmid # 107411 ; http://n2t.net/addgene:107411 ; RRID:Addgene_107411)
