[The description below was written by a language model from this plasmid's Addgene catalogue record and pLannotate feature annotations shown in this document.]
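Description:
pMB1-spect-PthrC3_8-eGFP is a small bacterial expression plasmid of about 3.3 kb, built to report the activity of PthrC3_8, one of a set of short, auto-inducible promoters developed for well-controlled protein expression in Escherichia coli. It replicates from a high-copy ColE1/pMB1-type origin and is selected with spectinomycin through an aadA (SmR) aminoglycoside adenylyltransferase gene, which also confers streptomycin resistance. The record names a standard cloning strain for propagation and a BL21(DE3) strain for expression.

The payload is a single reporter cassette. The annotation places a threonine operon leader element upstream of the reporter. This fits the thrC-derived name of the promoter, although the promoter itself is not annotated as a discrete feature. It is followed by the efficient ribosome binding site from bacteriophage T7 gene 10 and then a fluorescent protein coding sequence of roughly 0.7 kb. The annotation tool labels that sequence as an EBFP fragment, but the catalogue identifies the insert as eGFP. The two proteins are close sequence variants, so the label most likely reflects a near match rather than a different reporter. The insert was introduced by ligation-independent cloning.

Several other short hits appear in the table: fragments of an RSF origin, the pBR322 bom region, pheA, an apramycin resistance gene and a mutant FRT site. All are partial and are probably remnants of construction or incidental similarity, and the record assigns them no function. The listed backbone size of 711 bp matches the eGFP insert better than the backbone, so the two appear to have been swapped. The plasmid is typically used to follow GFP fluorescence as a readout of promoter strength and induction timing without an added inducer.
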