Features (pLannotate 1.2.2; 10 found; start..end, strand, type, name):
     26..159     +  rep_origin     RSF ori (fragment): Plasmids containing the RSF 1030 origin of replication can be propagated in E. coli cells that contain additional plasmids with compatible origins.
    164..217     -  misc_feature   bom (fragment): basis of mobility region from pBR322
    436..555     +  ncRNA          Thr leader: Accession: RF00506 - Threonine operon leader
    592..614     +  RBS            RBS: efficient ribosome binding site from bacteriophage T7 gene 10 (Olins and Rangwala, 1989)
    623..1338    +  CDS            EBFP (fragment): enhanced blue variant of GFP mammalian codon-optimized
   1423..1512    +  CDS            pheA (fragment): CMPDT_ECOLI - Experimental evidence at protein level: Swiss-Prot protein existence level 1. Catalyzes the Claisen rearrangement of chorismate to prephenate and the decarboxylation/dehydration of prephenate to phenylpyruvate. From Escherichia coli (strain K12).
   1672..1698    +  CDS            ApmR (fragment): aminoglycoside 3-N-acetyltransferase type IV ; aac(3)IV; confers resistance to apramycin (Paget and Davies, 1996)
   1699..2490    +  CDS            SmR: aminoglycoside adenylyltransferase (Murphy, 1985); aadA; confers resistance to spectinomycin and streptomycin
   2524..2544    +  protein_bind   FRT (mutant) (fragment): FRT site with a mutation in the core sequence (Azam et al., 1997) FLP recombinase from the Saccharomyces cerevisiae 2μ plasmid
   2681..3269    +  rep_origin     ori: high-copy-number ColE1/pMB1/pBR322/pUC origin of replication
>Addgene plasmid #107411 | pMB1-spect-PthrC3_8-eGFP | addgene full sequence | sequence record 210892 | Addgene NGS Result
TACGGTTCCTGGCCTTTTGCTGGCCTTTTGCTCACATGTTCTTTCCTGCGTTATCCCCTGATTCTGTGGA
TAACCGTATTACCGCCTTTGAGTGAGCTGATACCGCTCGCCGCAGCCGAACGACCGAGCGCAGCGAGTCA
GTGAGCGAGGAAGCGGAAGAGCGCCTGATGCGGTATTTTCTCCTTACGCATCTGTGCGGTATTTCACACC
GCATATGCTGGATCCTTCCCTCGACTCACACTTGGGAGCTTTTCATTCTGACTGCAACGGGCAATATGTC
TCTGTGTGGATTAAAAAAAGAGTGTCTGATAGCAGCTTCTGAACTGGTTACCTGCCGTGAGTAAATTAAA
ATTTTATTGACTTAGGTCACTAAATACTTTAACCAATATAGGCATAGCGCACAGACAGATAAAAATTACA
GAGTACACAACATCCATGAAACGCATTAGCACCACCATTACCACCACCATCACCATTACCACAGGTAAAG
GTGCGGGCTGTCGCGTACAGGAAACACAGAAAAAAGCCCGCACCTGACAGTGCGGGCTTTTTTTTCGACC
AAAGGTAACGAGGTAACAACCTAGAAATAATTTTGTTTAACTTTAAGAAGGAGATATACATATGAGCAAG
GGCGAGGAGCTGTTCACCGGGGTGGTGCCCATCCTGGTCGAGCTGGACGGCGACGTAAACGGCCACAAGT
TCAGCGTGTCCGGCGAGGGCGAGGGCGATGCCACCTACGGCAAGCTGACCCTGAAGTTCATCTGCACCAC
CGGCAAGCTGCCCGTGCCCTGGCCCACCCTCGTGACCACCCTGACCTACGGCGTGCAGTGCTTCAGCCGC
TACCCCGACCACATGAAGCAGCACGACTTCTTCAAGTCCGCCATGCCCGAAGGCTACGTCCAGGAGCGCA
CCATCTTCTTCAAGGACGACGGCAACTACAAGACCCGCGCCGAGGTGAAGTTCGAGGGCGACACCCTGGT
GAACCGCATCGAGCTGAAGGGCATCGACTTCAAGGAGGACGGCAACATCCTGGGGCACAAGCTGGAGTAC
AACTACAACAGCCACAACGTCTATATCATGGCCGACAAGCAGAAGAACGGCATCAAGGTGAACTTCAAGA
TCCGCCACAACATCGAGGACGGCAGCGTGCAGCTCGCCGACCACTACCAGCAGAACACCCCCATCGGCGA
CGGCCCCGTGCTGCTGCCCGACAACCACTACCTGAGCACCCAGTCCGCCCTGAGCAAAGACCCCAACGAG
AAGCGCGATCACATGGTCCTGCTGGAGTTCGTGACCGCCGCCGGGATCACTCTCGGCATGGACGAGCTGT
ACAAGTGATGGGCTGAAGGGTTTAAGCGAAGACGAACAATAAGGCCTCCCAAATCGGGGGGCCTTTTTTA
TTGATAACAAAAAGGCAACACTATGACATCGGAAAACCCGTTACTGGCGCTGCGAGAGAAAATCAGCGCG
CTGGATGAAAAATTATTAGCGTTACTGGCAGAGCGGCGCGAATTCAAACAGAAAGGCCATGGGTCGACCT
GCAGAAGCTTAGATCTATTACCCTGTTATCCCTACTCGAGTTCATGTGCAGCTCCATAAGCAAAAGGGGA
TGATAAGTTTATCACCACCGACTATTTGCAACAGTGCCGTTGATCGTGCTATGATCGACTGATGTCATCA
GCGGTGGAGTGCAATGTCATGAGGGAAGCGGTGATCGCCGAAGTATCGACTCAACTATCAGAGGTAGTTG
GCGTCATCGAGCGCCATCTCGAACCGACGTTGCTGGCCGTACATTTGTACGGCTCCGCAGTGGATGGCGG
CCTGAAGCCACACAGTGATATTGATTTGCTGGTTACGGTGACCGTAAGGCTTGATGAAACAACGCGGCGA
GCTTTGATCAACGACCTTTTGGAAACTTCGGCTTCCCCTGGAGAGAGCGAGATTCTCCGCGCTGTAGAAG
TCACCATTGTTGTGCACGACGACATCATTCCGTGGCGTTATCCAGCTAAGCGCGAACTGCAATTTGGAGA
ATGGCAGCGCAATGACATTCTTGCAGGTATCTTCGAGCCAGCCACGATCGACATTGATCTGGCTATCTTG
CTGACAAAAGCAAGAGAACATAGCGTTGCCTTGGTAGGTCCAGCGGCGGAGGAACTCTTTGATCCGGTTC
CTGAACAGGATCTATTTGAGGCGCTAAATGAAACCTTAACGCTATGGAACTCGCCGCCCGACTGGGCTGG
CGATGAGCGAAATGTAGTGCTTACGTTGTCCCGCATTTGGTACAGCGCAGTAACCGGCAAAATCGCGCCG
AAGGATGTCGCTGCCGACTGGGCAATGGAGCGCCTGCCGGCCCAGTATCAGCCCGTCATACTTGAAGCTA
GACAGGCTTATCTTGGACAAGAAGAAGATCGCTTGGCCTCGCGCGCAGATCAGTTGGAAGAATTTGTCCA
CTACGTGAAAGGCGAGATCACCAAGGTAGTCGGCAAATAAGATGCCGCTCGCCAGTCGATTGGCTGAGCT
CATAAGTTCCTATTCCGAAGTTCCGCGAACGCGTAAAGGATCTAGGTGAAGATCCTTTTTGATAATCTCA
TGACCAAAATCCCTTAACGTCACACAACATAGCCACGGAGTTTTCGTTCCACTGAGCGTCAGACCCCGTA
GAAAAGATCAAAGGATCTTCTTGAGATCCTTTTTTTCTGCGCGTAATCTGCTGCTTGCAAACAAAAAAAC
CACCGCTACCAGCGGTGGTTTGTTTGCCGGATCAAGAGCTACCAACTCTTTTTCCGAAGGTAACTGGCTT
CAGCAGAGCGCAGATACCAAATACTGTCCTTCTAGTGTAGCCGTAGTTAGGCCACCACTTCAAGAACTCT
GTAGCACCGCCTACATACCTCGCTCTGCTAATCCTGTTACCAGTGGCTGCTGCCAGTGGCGATAAGTCGT
GTCTTACCGGGTTGGACTCAAGACGATAGTTACCGGATAAGGCGCAGCGGTCGGGCTGAACGGGGGGTTC
GTGCACACAGCCCAGCTTGGAGCGAACGACCTACACCGAACTGAGATACCTACAGCGTGAGCTATGAGAA
AGCGCCACGCTTCCCGAAGGGAGAAAGGCGGACAGGTATCCGGTAAGCGGCAGGGTCGGAACAGGAGAGC
GCACGAGGGAGCTTCCAGGGGGAAACGCCTGGTATCTTTATAGTCCTGTCGGGTTTCGCCACCTCTGACT
TGAGCGTCGATTTTTGTGATGCTCGTCAGGGGGGCGGAGCCTATGGAAAAACGCCAGCAACGCGGCCTTT
T
